>Addgene plasmid #84469 | pAAV-RAM-d2TTA::TRE-EGFP-WPREpA | addgene full sequence | sequence record 437307 | Addgene NGS Result
G
[124 nt withheld, positions 2-125]
C
[91 nt withheld, positions 127-217]
A
[49 nt withheld, positions 219-267]
CCTTTGACGTTGGAGTCCACGTTCTT
[37 nt withheld, positions 294-330]
ACCCTATCTCGGTCTATTCTTTTGATTTATAAGGGATTTTGCCGATTTCGGCCTATTGGTTAAAAAATGA
GCTGATTTAACAAAAATTTAACGCGAATTTTAACAAAATATTAACGCTTACAATTTAGGTGGCACTTTTC
GGGGAAATGTGCGCGGAACCCCTATTTGTTTATTTTTCTAAATACATTCAAATATGTATCCGCTCATGAG
ACAATAACCCTGATAAATGCTTCAATAATATTGAAAAAGGAAGAGTATGAGTATTCAACATTTCCGTGTC
GCCCTTATTCCCTTTTTTGCGGCATTTTGCCTTCCTGTTTTTGCTCACCCAGAAACGCTGGTGAAAGTAA
AAGATGCTGAAGATCAGTTGGGTGCACGAGTGGGTTACATCGAACTGGATCTCAACAGCGGTAAGATCCT
TGAGAGTTTTCGCCCCGAAGAACGTTTTCCAATGATGAGCACTTTTAAAGTTCTGCTATGTGGCGCGGTA
TTATCCCGTATTGACGCCGGGCAAGAGCAACTCGGTCGCCGCATACACTATTCTCAGAATGACTTGGTTG
AGTACTCACCAGTCACAGAAAAGCATCTTACGGATGGCATGACAGTAAGAGAATTATGCAGTGCTGCCAT
AACCATGAGTGATAACACTGCGGCCAACTTACTTCTGACAACGATCGGAGGACCGAAGGAGCTAACCGCT
TTTTTGCACAACATGGGGGATCATGTAACTCGCCTTGATCGTTGGGAACCGGAGCTGAATGAAGCCATAC
CAAACGACGAGCGTGACACCACGATGCCTGTAGCAATGGCAACAACGTTGCGCAAACTATTAACTGGCGA
ACTACTTACTCTAGCTTCCCGGCAACAATTAATAGACTGGATGGAGGCGGATAAAGTTGCAGGACCACTT
CTGCGCTCGGCCCTTCCGGCTGGCTGGTTTATTGCTGATAAATCTGGAGCCGGTGAGCGTGGGTCTCGCG
GTATCATTGCAGCACTGGGGCCAGATGGTAAGCCCTCCCGTATCGTAGTTATCTACACGACGGGGAGTCA
GGCAACTATGGATGAACGAAATAGACAGATCGCTGAGATAGGTGCCTCACTGATTAAGCATTGGTAACTG
TCAGACCAAGTTTACTCATATATACTTTAGATTGATTTAAAACTTCATTTTTAATTTAAAAGGATCTAGG
TGAAGATCCTTTTTGATAATCTCATGACCAAAATCCCTTAACGTGAGTTTTCGTTCCACTGAGCGTCAGA
CCCCGTAGAAAAGATCAAAGGATCTTCTTGAGATCCTTTTTTTCTGCGCGTAATCTGCTGCTTGCAAACA
AAAAAACCACCGCTACCAGCGGTGGTTTGTTTGCCGGATCAAGAGCTACCAACTCTTTTTCCGAAGGTAA
CTGGCTTCAGCAGAGCGCAGATACCAAATACTGTTCTTCTAGTGTAGCCGTAGTTAGGCCACCACTTCAA
GAACTCTGTAGCACCGCCTACATACCTCGCTCTGCTAATCCTGTTACCAGTGGCTGCTGCCAGTGGCGAT
AAGTCGTGTCTTACCGGGTTGGACTCAAGACGATAGTTACCGGATAAGGCGCAGCGGTCGGGCTGAACGG
GGGGTTCGTGCACACAGCCCAGCTTGGAGCGAACGACCTACACCGAACTGAGATACCTACAGCGTGAGCT
ATGAGAAAGCGCCACGCTTCCCGAAGGGAGAAAGGCGGACAGGTATCCGGTAAGCGGCAGGGTCGGAACA
GGAGAGCGCACGAGGGAGCTTCCAGGGGGAAACGCCTGGTATCTTTATAGTCCTGTCGGGTTTCGCCACC
TCTGACTTGAGCGTCGATTTTTGTGATGCTCGTCAGGGGGGCGGAGCCTATGGAAAAACGCCAGCAACGC
GGCCTTTTTACGGTTCCTGGCCTTTTGCTGGCCTTTTGCTCACATGTTCTTTCCTGCGTTATCCCCTGAT
TCTGTGGATAACCGTATTACCGCCTTTGAGTGAGCTGATACCGCTCGCCGCAGCCGAACGACCGAGCGCA
GCGAGTCAGTGAGCGAGGAAGCGGAAGAGCGCCTGATGCGGTATTTTCTCCTTACGCATCTGTGCGGTAT
TTCACACCGCATAGACCAGCCGCGTAACCTGGCAAAATCGGTTACGGTTGAGTAATAAATGGATGCCCTG
CGTAAGCGGGTGTGGGCGGACAATAAAGTCTTAAACTGAACAAAATAGATCTAAACTATGACAATAAAGT
CTTAAACTAGACAGAATAGTTGTAAACTGAAATCAGTCCAGTTATGCTGTGAAAAAGCATACTGGACTTT
TGTTATGGCTAAAGCAAACTCTTCATTTTCTGAAGTGCAAATTGCCCGTCGTATTAAAGAGGGGCGTGGC
CAAGGGCATGGTAAAGACTATATTCGCGGCGTTGTGACAATTTACCGAACAACTCCGCGGCCGGGAAGCC
GATCTCGGCTTGAACGAATTGTTAGGTGGCGGTACTTGGGTCGATATCAAAGTGCATCACTTCTTCCCGT
ATGCCCAACTTTGTATAGAGAGCCACTGCGGGATCGTCACCGTAATCTGCTTGCACGTAGATCACATAAG
CACCAAGCGCGTTGGCCTCATGCTTGAGGAGATTGATGAGCGCGGTGGCAATGCCCTGCCTCCGGTGCTC
GCCGGAGACTGCGAGATCATAGATATAGATCTCACTACGCGGCTGCTCAAACTTGGGCAGAACGTAAGCC
GCGAGAGCGCCAACAACCGCTTCTTGGTCGAAGGCAGCAAGCGCGATGAATGTCTTACTACGGAGCAAGT
TCCCGAGGTAATCGGAGTCCGGCTGATGTTGGGAGTAGGTGGCTACGTCTCCGAACTCACGACCGAAAAG
ATCAAGAGCAGCCCGCATGGATTTGACTTGGTCAGGGCCGAGCCTACATGTGCGAATGATGCCCATACTT
GAGCCACCTAACTTTGTTTTAGGGCGACTGCCCTGCTGCGTAACATCGTTGCTGCTCCATAACATCAAAC
ATCGACCCACGGCGTAACGCGCTTGCTGCTTGGATGCCCGAGGCATAGACTGTACAAAAAAACAGTCATA
ACAAGCCATGAAAACCGCCACTGCGCCGTTACCACCGCTGCGTTCGGTCAAGGTTCTGGACCAGTTGCGT
GAGCGCATACGCTACTTGCATTACAGTTTACGAACCGAACAGGCTTATGTCAACTGGGTTCGTGCCTTCA
TCCGTTTCCACGGTGTGCGTCACCCGGCAACCTTGGGCAGCAGCGAAGTCGAGGCATTTCTGTCCTGGCT
GGCGAACGAGCGCAAGGTTTCGGTCTCCACGCATCGTCAGGCATTGGCGGCCTTGCTGTTCTTCTACGGC
AAGGTGCTGTGCACGGATCTGCCCTGGCTTCAGGAGATCGGAAGACCTCGGCCGTCGCGGCGCTTGCCGG
TGGTGCTGACCCCGGATGAAGTGGTTCGCATCCTCGGTTTTCTGGAAGGCGAGCATCGTTTGTTCGCCCA
GGACTCTAGCTATAGTTCTAGTGGTTGGCTACAGCTTGCATGCCTGCAGGCAGCTGCGCGCTCGCTCGCT
CACTGAGGCCGCCCGGGCGTCGGGCGACCTTTGGTCGCCCGGCCTCAGTGAGCGAGCGAGCGCGCAGAGA
GGGAGTGGCCAACTCCATCACTAGGGGTTCCTGCGGCCGCACGCGCGTCTCGAGTTTACTCCCTATCAGT
GATAGAGAACGTATGTCGAGTTTACTCCCTATCAGTGATAGAGAACGATGTCGAGTTTACTCCCTATCAG
TGATAGAGAACGTATGTCGAGTTTACTCCCTATCAGTGATAGAGAACGTATGTCGAGTTTACTCCCTATC
AGTGATAGAGAACGTATGTCGAGTTTATCCCTATCAGTGATAGAGAACGTATGTCGAGTTTACTCCCTAT
CAGTGATAGAGAACGTATGTCGAGGTAGGCGTGTACGGTGGGAGGCCTATATAAGCAGAGCTCGTTTAGT
GAACCGTCAGATCGCCACCGGTGTTTAAACACCATGGTGAGCAAGGGCGAGGAGCTGTTCACCGGGGTGG
TGCCCATCCTGGTCGAGCTGGACGGCGACGTAAACGGCCACAAGTTCAGCGTGTCCGGCGAGGGCGAGGG
CGATGCCACCTACGGCAAGCTGACCCTGAAGTTCATTTGCACCACCGGCAAGCTGCCCGTGCCCTGGCCC
ACCCTCGTGACCACCCTGACCTACGGCGTGCAGTGCTTCAGCCGCTACCCCGACCACATGAAGCAGCACG
ACTTCTTCAAGTCCGCCATGCCCGAAGGCTACGTCCAGGAGCGCACCATCTTCTTCAAGGACGACGGCAA
CTACAAGACCCGCGCCGAGGTGAAGTTCGAGGGCGACACCCTGGTGAACCGCATCGAGCTGAAGGGCATC
GACTTCAAGGAGGACGGCAACATCCTGGGGCACAAGCTGGAGTACAACTACAACAGCCACAACGTCTATA
TCATGGCCGACAAGCAGAAGAACGGCATCAAGGTGAACTTCAAGATCCGCCACAACATCGAGGACGGCAG
CGTGCAGCTCGCCGACCACTACCAGCAGAACACCCCCATCGGCGACGGCCCCGTGCTGCTGCCCGACAAC
CACTACCTGAGCACCCAGTCCGCCCTGAGCAAAGACCCCAACGAGAAGCGCGATCACATGGTCCTGCTGG
AGTTCGTGACCGCCGCCGGGATCACTCTCGGCATGGACGAGCTGTACAAGTAAGAAGGCGCGCCAGCGAT
CCACCGGATCTAGATAACTGATCCTTATCGATAATCAACCTCTGGATTACAAAATTTGTGAAAGATTGAC
TGGTATTCTTAACTATGTTGCTCCTTTTACGCTATGTGGATACGCTGCTTTAATGCCTTTGTATCATGCT
ATTGCTTCCCGTATGGCTTTCATTTTCTCCTCCTTGTATAAATCCTGGTTGCTGTCTCTTTATGAGGAGT
TGTGGCCCGTTGTCAGGCAACGTGGCGTGGTGTGCACTGTGTTTGCTGACGCAACCCCCACTGGTTGGGG
CATTGCCACCACCTGTCAGCTCCTTTCCGGGACTTTCGCTTTCCCCCTCCCTATTGCCACGGCGGAACTC
ATCGCCGCCTGCCTTGCCCGCTGCTGGACAGGGGCTCGGCTGTTGGGCACTGACAATTCCGTGGTGTTGT
CGGGGAAATCATCGTCCTTTCCTTGGCTGCTCGCCTGTGTTGCCACCTGGATTCTGCGCGGGACGCCCTT
CTGCTACGTCCCTTCGGCCCTCAATCCAGCGGACCTTCCTTCCCGCGGCCTGCTGCCGGCTCTGCGGCCT
CTTCCGCGTCTTCGCCTTCGCCCTCAGACGAGTCGGATCTCCCTTTGGGCCGCCTCCCCGCATCGATACC
GTCGACTAGAGCTCGCTGATCAGCCTCGACTGTGCCTTCTAGTTGCCAGCCATCTGTTGTTTGCCCCTCC
CCCGTGCCTTCCTTGACCCTGGAAGGTGCCACTCCCACTGTCCTTTCCTAATAAAATGAGGAAATTGCAT
CGCATTGTCTGAGTAGGTGTCATTCTATTCTGGGGGGTGGGGTGGGGCAGGACAGCAAGGGGGAGGATTG
GGAAGACAATAGCAGACTAGTACGTCTCTCAAGGATAAGTAAGTAATATTAAGGTACGGGAGGTATTGGA
CAGGCCGCAATAAAATATCTTTATTTTCATTACATCTGTGTGTTGGTTTTTTGTGTGAATCGATAGTACT
AACATACGCTCTCCATCAAAACAAAACGAAACAAAACAAACTAGCAAAATAGGCTGTCCCCAGTGCAAGT
GCAGGTGCCAGAACATTTCTCTGGCCTAACTGGCCGACGCGTACCCTAGAAGTTTGTTCGTGACTCAGAC
TAGAAGTTTGTTCGTGACTCAGACTAGAAGTTTGTTCGTGACTCAGACTAGAAGTTTGTTCGTGACTCAG
AACTCATTCATAAAACGCTTGTTATAAAAGCAGTGGCTGCGGCGCCTCGTACTCCAACCGCATCTGCAGC
GAGCAACTGAGAAGCCAAGACTGAGCCGGCGGCCGGATCCAGCTCATGAGCCATGGCTTCCCGCCGGAGG
TGGAGGAGCAGGATGATGGCACGCTGCCCATGTCTTGTGCCCAGGAGAGCGGGATGGACCGTCACCCTGC
AGCCTGTGCTTCTGCTAGGATCAATGTGGAATTCACCATGTCTAGACTGGACAAGAGCAAAGTCATAAAC
TCTGCTCTGGAATTACTCAATGAAGTCGGTATCGAAGGCCTGACGACAAGGAAACTCGCTCAAAAGCTGG
GAGTTGAGCAGCCTACCCTGTACTGGCACGTGAAGAACAAGCGGGCCCTGCTCGATGCCCTGGCAATCGA
GATGCTGGACAGGCATCATACCCACTTCTGCCCCCTGGAAGGCGAGTCATGGCAAGACTTTCTGCGGAAC
AACGCCAAGTCATTCCGCTGTGCTCTCCTCTCACATCGCGACGGGGCTAAAGTGCATCTCGGCACCCGCC
CAACAGAGAAACAGTACGAAACCCTGGAAAATCAGCTCGCGTTCCTGTGTCAGCAAGGCTTCTCCCTGGA
GAACGCACTGTACGCTCTGTCCGCCGTGGGCCACTTTACACTGGGCTGCGTATTGGAGGATCAGGAGCAT
CAAGTAGCAAAAGAGGAAAGAGAGACACCTACCACCGATTCTATGCCCCCACTTCTGAGACAAGCAATTG
AGCTGTTCGACCATCAGGGAGCCGAACCTGCCTTCCTTTTCGGCCTGGAACTAATCATATGTGGCCTGGA
GAAACAGCTAAAGTGCGAAAGCGGCGGGCCGGCCGACGCCCTTGACGATTTTGACTTAGACATGCTCCCA
GCCGATGCCCTTGACGACTTTGACCTTGATATGCTGCCTGCTGACGCTCTTGACGATTTTGACCTTGACA
TGCTCCCCGGGTAACTAAGTAAGCATCGATACCGTCGACCTCGAGGGGGGGCCCGGTACCCAATTCGCCC
TATAGTGAGTCGTATTACGCGCGCAGCGGCCGACCATGGCCCAACTTGTTTATTGCAGCTTATAATGGTT
ACAAATAAAGCAATAGCATCACAAATTTCACAAATAAAGCATTTTTTTCACTGCATTCTAGTTGTGGTTT
GTCCAAACTCATCAATGTATCTTATCATGTCTGGATCTCCGGACACGTGCGGACCGAGCGGCCGCAGGAA
CCCCTAGTGATGGAGTTGGCCACTCCCTCTCTGCGCGCTCGCTCGCTCACTGAGGCCGGGCGACCAAAGG
TCGCCCGACGCCCGGGCTTTGCCCGGGCGGCCTCAGTGAGCGAGCGAGCGCGCAGCTGCCTGCAGGTCTG
AGACAATAACCCTGATAAATGCTTCAATAATGTAAGCTTGTCGAGAAGTACTAGAGGATCATAATCAGCC
ATACCACATTTGTAGAGGTTTTACTTGCTTTAAAAAACCTCCCACACCTCCCCCTGAACCTGAAACATAA
AATGAATGCAATTGTTGTTGTTAACTTGTTTATTGCAGCTTATAATGGTTACAAATAAAGCAATAGCATC
ACAAATTTCACAAATAAAGCATTTTTTTCACTGCATTCTAGTTGTGGTTTGTCCAAACTCATCAATGTAT
CTTATCATGTCTGGATCTGATCACTGATATCGCCTAGGAGATCCGAACCAGATAAGTGAAATCTAGTTCC
AAACTATTTTGTCATTTTTAATTTTCGTATTAGCTTACGACGCTACACCCAGTTCCCATCTATTTTGTCA
CTCTTCCCTAAATAATCCTTAAAAACTCCATTTCCACCCCTCCCAGTTCCCAACTATTTTGTCCGCCCAC
AGCGGGGCATTTTTCTTCCTGTTATGTTTTTAATCAAACATCCTGCCAACTCCATGTGACAAACCGTCAT
CTTCGGCTACTTTTTCTCTGTCACAGAATGAAAATTTTTCTGTCATCTCTTCGTTATTAATGTTTGTAAT
TGACTGAATATCAACGCTTATTTGCAGCCTGAATGGCGAATGG
Features (pLannotate 1.2.2; 30 found; start..end, strand, type, name):
      2..456     +  rep_origin     f1 ori (sequence partly withheld): f1 bacteriophage origin of replication; arrow indicates direction of (+) strand synthesis
    482..586     +  promoter       AmpR promoter: bla
    587..1447    +  CDS            AmpR: β-lactamase; bla; confers resistance to ampicillin, carbenicillin, and related antibiotics
   1618..2206    +  rep_origin     ori: high-copy-number ColE1/pMB1/pBR322/pUC origin of replication
   2392..2443    -  misc_feature   bom (fragment): basis of mobility region from pBR322
   2511..2735    -  mobile_element Tn7R: mini-Tn7 element (right end of the Tn7 transposon) Tn7
   2802..3335    -  CDS            GmR: gentamycin acetyltransferase; aacC1; confers resistance to gentamycin
   3505..3533    -  promoter       Pc promoter: intI1 (promoter lies within the coding sequence); class 1 integron promoter
   3511..3858    -  CDS            YPR2_ECOLX (fragment): Protein predicted: Swiss-Prot protein existence level 4. From Escherichia coli.
   3863..3880    -  misc_feature   MCS (fragment): pUC18/19 multiple cloning site
   3884..3911    +  repeat_region  AAV2 ITR (fragment): inverted terminal repeat of adeno-associated virus serotype 2 inverted
   3940..3967    +  repeat_region  AAV2 ITR (fragment): inverted terminal repeat of adeno-associated virus serotype 2 inverted
   4022..4336    +  promoter       tight TRE promoter: Tet-responsive promoter PTight, consisting of seven tet operator sequences followed by the minimal CMV promoter
   4354..5070    +  CDS            EGFP: EGFP is a basic (constitutively fluorescent) green fluorescent protein published in 1996, derived from Aequorea victoria. It is reported to be a rapidly-maturing weak dimer with moderate acid sensitivity.
   5123..5711    +  misc_feature   WPRE: woodchuck hepatitis virus posttranscriptional regulatory element
   5750..5861    +  polyA_signal   bGH poly(A) signal: bovine growth hormone polyadenylation signal
   6009..6057    +  polyA_signal   poly(A) signal: synthetic polyadenylation signal
   6071..6162    +  misc_feature   pause site: RNA polymerase II transcriptional pause signal from the human α2 globin gene
   6399..6518    +  CDS            d2EGFP (fragment): EGFP destabilized by fusion to residues 422-461 of mouse ornithine decarboxylase, giving an in vivo half-life of ~2 hours mammalian codon-optimized
   6528..7225    +  CDS            rtTA3 (fragment): reverse tetracycline transactivator 3 activates expression from Tet-responsive promoters in the presence of doxycycline
   7155..7265    +  CDS            VP48: 3 tandem repeats of the minimal activation domain of herpes simplex virus VP16 (Cheng et al., 2013)
   7285..7320    +  misc_feature   MCS (fragment): pBluescript multiple cloning site
   7329..7347    -  promoter       T7 promoter: promoter for bacteriophage T7 RNA polymerase
   7373..7507    +  polyA_signal   SV40 poly(A) signal: SV40 polyadenylation signal
   7536..7676    +  repeat_region  AAV2 ITR: inverted terminal repeat of adeno-associated virus serotype 2 inverted
   7679..7711    +  promoter       AmpR promoter (fragment): bla
   7737..7820    +  CDS            large T antigen (fragment): large T antigen from SV40 (simian virus 40)
   7843..7977    +  polyA_signal   SV40 poly(A) signal: SV40 polyadenylation signal
   8006..8171    -  mobile_element Tn7L: mini-Tn7 element (left end of the Tn7 transposon) Tn7
   8334..8350    +  CDS            lacZα (fragment): LacZα fragment of β-galactosidase; lacZ fragment
