>Addgene plasmid #84469 | pAAV-RAM-d2TTA::TRE-EGFP-WPREpA | analyzer sequence | sequence record 161248
G
[124 nt withheld, positions 2-125]
C
[91 nt withheld, positions 127-217]
A
[49 nt withheld, positions 219-267]
CCTTTGACGTTGGAGTCCACGTTCTTT
[37 nt withheld, positions 295-331]
ACCCTATCTCGGTCTATTCTTTTGATTTATAAGGGATTTTGCCGATTTCGGCCTATTGGTTAAAAAATGA
GCTGATTTAACAAAAATTTAACGCGAATTTTAACAAAATATTAACGTTTACAATTTCAGGTGGCACTTTT
CGGGGAAATGTGCGCGGAACCCCTATTTGTTTATTTTTCTAAATACATTCAAATATGTATCCGCTCATGA
GACAATAACCCTGATAAATGCTTCAATAATATTGAAAAAGGAAGAGTATGAGTATTCAACATTTCCGTGT
CGCCCTTATTCCCTTTTTTGCGGCATTTTGCCTTCCTGTTTTTGCTCACCCAGAAACGCTGGTGAAAGTA
AAAGATGCTGAAGATCAGTTGGGTGCACGAGTGGGTTACATCGAACTGGATCTCAACAGCGGTAAGATCC
TTGAGAGTTTTCGCCCCGAAGAACGTTTTCCAATGATGAGCACTTTTAAAGTTCTGCTATGTGGCGCGGT
ATTATCCCGTATTGACGCCGGGCAAGAGCAACTCGGTCGCCGCATACACTATTCTCAGAATGACTTGGTT
GAGTACTCACCAGTCACAGAAAAGCATCTTACGGATGGCATGACAGTAAGAGAATTATGCAGTGCTGCCA
TAACCATGAGTGATAACACTGCGGCCAACTTACTTCTGACAACGATCGGAGGACCGAAGGAGCTAACCGC
TTTTTTGCACAACATGGGGGATCATGTAACTCGCCTTGATCGTTGGGAACCGGAGCTGAATGAAGCCATA
CCAAACGACGAGCGTGACACCACGATGCCTGTAGCAATGGCAACAACGTTGCGCAAACTATTAACTGGCG
AACTACTTACTCTAGCTTCCCGGCAACAATTAATAGACTGGATGGAGGCGGATAAAGTTGCAGGACCACT
TCTGCGCTCGGCCCTTCCGGCTGGCTGGTTTATTGCTGATAAATCTGGAGCCGGTGAGCGTGGGTCTCGC
GGTATCATTGCAGCACTGGGGCCAGATGGTAAGCCCTCCCGTATCGTAGTTATCTACACGACGGGGAGTC
AGGCAACTATGGATGAACGAAATAGACAGATCGCTGAGATAGGTGCCTCACTGATTAAGCATTGGTAACT
GTCAGACCAAGTTTACTCATATATACTTTAGATTGATTTAAAACTTCATTTTTAATTTAAAAGGATCTAG
GTGAAGATCCTTTTTGATAATCTCATGACCAAAATCCCTTAACGTGAGTTTTCGTTCCACTGAGCGTCAG
ACCCCGTAGAAAAGATCAAAGGATCTTCTTGAGATCCTTTTTTTCTGCGCGTAATCTGCTGCTTGCAAAC
AAAAAAACCACCGCTACCAGCGGTGGTTTGTTTGCCGGATCAAGAGCTACCAACTCTTTTTCCGAAGGTA
ACTGGCTTCAGCAGAGCGCAGATACCAAATACTGTCCTTCTAGTGTAGCCGTAGTTAGGCCACCACTTCA
AGAACTCTGTAGCACCGCCTACATACCTCGCTCTGCTAATCCTGTTACCAGTGGCTGCTGCCAGTGGCGA
TAAGTCGTGTCTTACCGGGTTGGACTCAAGACGATAGTTACCGGATAAGGCGCAGCGGTCGGGCTGAACG
GGGGGTTCGTGCACACAGCCCAGCTTGGAGCGAACGACCTACACCGAACTGAGATACCTACAGCGTGAGC
ATTGAGAAAGCGCCACGCTTCCCGAAGGGAGAAAGGCGGACAGGTATCCGGTAAGCGGCAGGGTCGGAAC
AGGAGAGCGCACGAGGGAGCTTCCAGGGGGAAACGCCTGGTATCTTTATAGTCCTGTCGGGTTTCGCCAC
CTCTGACTTGAGCGTCGATTTTTGTGATGCTCGTCAGGGGGGCGGAGCCTATGGAAAAACGCCAGCAACG
CGGCCTTTTTACGGTTCCTGGCCTTTTGCTGGCCTTTTGCTCACATGTTCTTTCCTGCGTTATCCCCTGA
TTCTGTGGATAACCGTATTACCGCCTTTGAGTGAGCTGATACCGCTCGCCGCAGCCGAACGACCGAGCGC
AGCGAGTCAGTGAGCGAGGAAGCGGAAGAGCGCCTGATGCGGTATTTTCTCCTTACGCATCTGTGCGGTA
TTTCACACCGCAGACCAGCCGCGTAACCTGGCAAAATCGGTTACGGTTGAGTAATAAATGGATGCCCTGC
GTAAGCGGGTGTGGGCGGACAATAAAGTCTTAAACTGAACAAAATAGATCTAAACTATGACAATAAAGTC
TTAAACTAGACAGAATAGTTGTAAACTGAAATCAGTCCAGTTATGCTGTGAAAAAGCATACTGGACTTTT
GTTATGGCTAAAGCAAACTCTTCATTTTCTGAAGTGCAAATTGCCCGTCGTATTAAAGAGGGGCGTGGCC
AAGGGCATGGTAAAGACTATATTCGCGGCGTTGTGACAATTTACCGAACAACTCCGCGGCCGGGAAGCCG
ATCTCGGCTTGAACGAATTGTTAGGTGGCGGTACTTGGGTCGATATCAAAGTGCATCACTTCTTCCCGTA
TGCCCAACTTTGTATAGAGAGCCACTGCGGGATCGTCACCGTAATCTGCTTGCACGTAGATCACATAAGC
ACCAAGCGCGTTGGCCTCATGCTTGAGGAGATTGATGAGCGCGGTGGCAATGCCCTGCCTCCGGTGCTCG
CCGGAGACTGCGAGATCATAGATATAGATCTCACTACGCGGCTGCTCAAACCTGGGCAGAACGTAAGCCG
CGAGAGCGCCAACAACCGCTTCTTGGTCGAAGGCAGCAAGCGCGATGAATGTCTTACTACGGAGCAAGTT
CCCGAGGTAATCGGAGTCCGGCTGATGTTGGGAGTAGGTGGCTACGTCTCCGAACTCACGACCGAAAAGA
TCAAGAGCAGCCCGCATGGATTTGACTTGGTCAGGGCCGAGCCTACATGTGCGAATGATGCCCATACTTG
AGCCACCTAACTTTGTTTTAGGGCGACTGCCCTGCTGCGTAACATCGTTGCTGCTGCGTAACATCGTTGC
TGCTCCATAACATCAAACATCGACCCACGGCGTAACGCGCTTGCTGCTTGGATGCCCGAGGCATAGACTG
TACAAAAAAACAGTCATAACAAGCCATGAAAACCGCCACTGCGCCGTTACCACCGCTGCGTTCGGTCAAG
GTTCTGGACCAGTTGCGTGAGCGCATACGCTACTTGCATTACAGTTTACGAACCGAACAGGCTTATGTCA
ACTGGGTTCGTGCCTTCATCCGTTTCCACGGTGTGCGTCACCCGGCAACCTTGGGCAGCAGCGAAGTCGA
GGCATTTCTGTCCTGGCTGGCGAACGAGCGCAAGGTTTCGGTCTCCACGCATCGTCAGGCATTGGCGGCC
TTGCTGTTCTTCTACGGCAAGGTGCTGTGCACGGATCTGCCCTGGCTTCAGGAGATCGGAAGACCTCGGC
CGTCGCGGCGCTTGCCGGTGGTGCTGACCCCGGATGAAGTGGTTCGCATCCTCGGTTTTCTGGAAGGCGA
GCATCGTTTGTTCGCCCAGGACTCTAGCTATAGTTCTAGTGGTTGGCTACATTATTGAAGCATTTATCAG
GGTTATTGTCTCAGAGCATGCCTGCAGGCAGCTGCGCGCTCGCTCGCTCACTGAGGCCGCCCGGGCGTCG
GGCGACCTTTGGTCGCCCGGCCTCAGTGAGCGAGCGAGCGCGCAGAGAGGGAGTGGCCAACTCCATCACT
AGGGGTTCCTGCGGCCGCATCTCGAGTTTACTCCCTATCAGTGATAGAGAACGTATGTCGAGTTTACTCC
CTATCAGTGATAGAGAACGATGTCGAGTTTACTCCCTATCAGTGATAGAGAACGTATGTCGAGTTTACTC
CCTATCAGTGATAGAGAACGTATGTCGAGTTTACTCCCTATCAGTGATAGAGAACGTATGTCGAGTTTAT
CCCTATCAGTGATAGAGAACGTATGTCGAGTTTACTCCCTATCAGTGATAGAGAACGTATGTCGAGGTAG
GCGTGTACGGTGGGAGGCCTATATAAGCAGAGCTCGTTTAGTGAACCGTCAGATCGCCACCGGTGTTTAA
ACACCATGGTGAGCAAGGGCGAGGAGCTGTTCACCGGGGTGGTGCCCATCCTGGTCGAGCTGGACGGCGA
CGTAAACGGCCACAAGTTCAGCGTGTCCGGCGAGGGCGAGGGCGATGCCACCTACGGCAAGCTGACCCTG
AAGTTCATCTGCACCACCGGCAAGCTGCCCGTGCCCTGGCCCACCCTCGTGACCACCCTGACCTACGGCG
TGCAGTGCTTCAGCCGCTACCCCGACCACATGAAGCAGCACGACTTCTTCAAGTCCGCCATGCCCGAAGG
CTACGTCCAGGAGCGCACCATCTTCTTCAAGGACGACGGCAACTACAAGACCCGCGCCGAGGTGAAGTTC
GAGGGCGACACCCTGGTGAACCGCATCGAGCTGAAGGGCATCGACTTCAAGGAGGACGGCAACATCCTGG
GGCACAAGCTGGAGTACAACTACAACAGCCACAACGTCTATATCATGGCCGACAAGCAGAAGAACGGCAT
CAAGGTGAACTTCAAGATCCGCCACAACATCGAGGACGGCAGCGTGCAGCTCGCCGACCACTACCAGCAG
AACACCCCCATCGGCGACGGCCCCGTGCTGCTGCCCGACAACCACTACCTGAGCACCCAGTCCGCCCTGA
GCAAAGACCCCAACGAGAAGCGCGATCACATGGTCCTGCTGGAGTTCGTGACCGCCGCCGGGATCACTCT
CGGCATGGACGAGCTGTACAAGTAAGAAGGCGCGCCAGCGATCCACCGGATCTAGATAACTGATCCTTAT
CGATAATCAACCTCTGGATTACAAAATTTGTGAAAGATTGACTGGTATTCTTAACTATGTTGCTCCTTTT
ACGCTATGTGGATACGCTGCTTTAATGCCTTTGTATCATGCTATTGCTTCCCGTATGGCTTTCATTTTCT
CCTCCTTGTATAAATCCTGGTTGCTGTCTCTTTATGAGGAGTTGTGGCCCGTTGTCAGGCAACGTGGCGT
GGTGTGCACTGTGTTTGCTGACGCAACCCCCACTGGTTGGGGCATTGCCACCACCTGTCAGCTCCTTTCC
GGGACTTTCGCTTTCCCCCTCCCTATTGCCACGGCGGAACTCATCGCCGCCTGCCTTGCCCGCTGCTGGA
CAGGGGCTCGGCTGTTGGGCACTGACAATTCCGTGGTGTTGTCGGGGAAGCTGACGTCCTTTCCATGGCT
GCTCGCCTGTGTTGCCACCTGGATTCTGCGCGGGACGTCCTTCTGCTACGTCCCTTCGGCCCTCAATCCA
GCGGACCTTCCTTCCCGCGGCCTGCTGCCGGCTCTGCGGCCTCTTCCGCGTCTTCGCCTTCGCCCTCAGA
CGAGTCGGATCTCCCTTTGGGCCGCCTCCCCGCCTGATCGATACCGTCGACTAGAGCTCGCTGATCAGCC
TCGACTGTGCCTTCTAGTTGCCAGCCATCTGTTGTTTGCCCCTCCCCCGTGCCTTCCTTGACCCTGGAAG
GTGCCACTCCCACTGTCCTTTCCTAATAAAATGAGGAAATTGCATCGCATTGTCTGAGTAGGTGTCATTC
TATTCTGGGGGGTGGGGTGGGGCAGGACAGCAAGGGGGAGGATTGGGAAGACAATAGCAGACTAGTACGT
CTCTCAAGGATAAGTAAGTAATATTAAGGTACGGGAGGTATTGGACAGGCCGCAATAAAATATCTTTATT
TTCATTACATCTGTGTGTTGGTTTTTTGTGTGAATCGATAGTACTAACATACGCTCTCCATCAAAACAAA
ACGAAACAAAACAAACTAGCAAAATAGGCTGTCCCCAGTGCAAGTGCAGGTGCCAGAACATTTCTCTGGC
CTAACTGGCCGACGCGTACCCTAGAAGTTTGTTCGTGACTCAGACTAGAAGTTTGTTCGTGACTCAGACT
AGAAGTTTGTTCGTGACTCAGACTAGAAGTTTGTTCGTGACTCAGAACTCATTCATAAAACGCTTGTTAT
AAAAGCAGTGGCTGCGGCGCCTCGTACTCCAACCGCATCTGCAGCGAGCAACTGAGAAGCCAAGACTGAG
CCGGCGGCCGGATCCAGCTCATGAGCCATGGCTTCCCGCCGGAGGTGGAGGAGCAGGATGATGGCACGCT
GCCCATGTCTTGTGCCCAGGAGAGCGGGATGGACCGTCACCCTGCAGCCTGTGCTTCTGCTAGGATCAAT
GTGGAATTCACCATGTCTAGACTGGACAAGAGCAAAGTCATAAACTCTGCTCTGGAATTACTCAATGAAG
TCGGTATCGAAGGCCTGACGACAAGGAAACTCGCTCAAAAGCTGGGAGTTGAGCAGCCTACCCTGTACTG
GCACGTGAAGAACAAGCGGGCCCTGCTCGATGCCCTGGCAATCGAGATGCTGGACAGGCATCATACCCAC
TTCTGCCCCCTGGAAGGCGAGTCATGGCAAGACTTTCTGCGGAACAACGCCAAGTCATTCCGCTGTGCTC
TCCTCTCACATCGCGACGGGGCTAAAGTGCATCTCGGCACCCGCCCAACAGAGAAACAGTACGAAACCCT
GGAAAATCAGCTCGCGTTCCTGTGTCAGCAAGGCTTCTCCCTGGAGAACGCACTGTACGCTCTGTCCGCC
GTGGGCCACTTTACACTGGGCTGCGTATTGGAGGATCAGGAGCATCAAGTAGCAAAAGAGGAAAGAGAGA
CACCTACCACCGATTCTATGCCCCCACTTCTGAGACAAGCAATTGAGCTGTTCGACCATCAGGGAGCCGA
ACCTGCCTTCCTTTTCGGCCTGGAACTAATCATATGTGGCCTGGAGAAACAGCTAAAGTGCGAAAGCGGC
GGGCCGGCCGACGCCCTTGACGATTTTGACTTAGACATGCTCCCAGCCGATGCCCTTGACGACTTTGACC
TTGATATGCTGCCTGCTGACGCTCTTGACGATTTTGACCTTGACATGCTCCCCGGGTAACTAAGTAAGCA
TCGATACCGTCGACCTCGAGGGGGGGCCCGGTACCCAATTCGCCCTATAGTGAGTCGTATTACGCGCGCA
GCGGCCGACCATGGCCCAACTTGTTTATTGCAGCTTATAATGGTTACAAATAAAGCAATAGCATCACAAA
TTTCACAAATAAAGCATTTTTTTCACTGCATTCTAGTTGTGGTTTGTCCAAACTCATCAATGTATCTTAT
CATGTCTGGATCTCCGGACCACGTGCGGACCGAGCGGCCGCAGGAACCCCTAGTGATGGAGTTGGCCACT
CCCTCTCTGCGCGCTCGCTCGCTCACTGAGGCCGGGCGACCAAAGGTCGCCCGACGCCCGGGCTTTGCCC
GGGCGGCCTCAGTGAGCGAGCGAGCGCGCAGCTGCCTGCAGGAAGCTGTAAGCTTGTCGAGAAGTACTAG
AGGATCATAATCAGCCATACCACATTTGTAGAGGTTTTACTTGCTTTAAAAAACCTCCCACACCTCCCCC
TGAACCTGAAACATAAAATGAATGCAATTGTTGTTGTTAACTTGTTTATTGCAGCTTATAATGGTTACAA
ATAAAGCAATAGCATCACAAATTTCACAAATAAAGCATTTTTTTCACTGCATTCTAGTTGTGGTTTGTCC
AAACTCATCAATGTATCTTATCATGTCTGGATCTGATCACTGATATCGCCTAGGAGATCCGAACCAGATA
AGTGAAATCTAGTTCCAAACTATTTTGTCATTTTTAATTTTCGTATTAGCTTACGACGCTACACCCAGTT
CCCATCTATTTTGTCACTCTTCCCTAAATAATCCTTAAAAACTCCATTTCCACCCCTCCCAGTTCCCAAC
TATTTTGTCCGCCCACAGCGGGGCATTTTTCTTCCTGTTATGTTTTTAATCAAACATCCTGCCAACTCCA
TGTGACAAACCGTCATCTTCGGCTACTTTTTCTCTGTCACAGAATGAAAATTTTTCTGTCATCTCTTCGT
TATTAATGTTTGTAATTGACTGAATATCAACGCTTATTTGCAGCCTGAATGGCGAATG
Features (pLannotate 1.2.2; 29 found; start..end, strand, type, name):
      2..457     +  rep_origin     f1 ori (sequence partly withheld): f1 bacteriophage origin of replication; arrow indicates direction of (+) strand synthesis
    484..588     +  promoter       AmpR promoter: bla
    589..1449    +  CDS            AmpR: β-lactamase; bla; confers resistance to ampicillin, carbenicillin, and related antibiotics
   1620..2208    +  rep_origin     ori: high-copy-number ColE1/pMB1/pBR322/pUC origin of replication
   2394..2443    -  misc_feature   bom (fragment): basis of mobility region from pBR322
   2511..2735    -  mobile_element Tn7R: mini-Tn7 element (right end of the Tn7 transposon) Tn7
   2802..3335    -  CDS            GmR: gentamycin acetyltransferase; aacC1; confers resistance to gentamycin
   3524..3552    -  promoter       Pc promoter: intI1 (promoter lies within the coding sequence); class 1 integron promoter
   3530..3877    -  CDS            YPR2_ECOLX (fragment): Protein predicted: Swiss-Prot protein existence level 4. From Escherichia coli.
   3882..3914    -  promoter       AmpR promoter (fragment): bla
   3933..3960    +  repeat_region  AAV2 ITR (fragment): inverted terminal repeat of adeno-associated virus serotype 2 inverted
   3989..4016    +  repeat_region  AAV2 ITR (fragment): inverted terminal repeat of adeno-associated virus serotype 2 inverted
   4065..4379    +  promoter       tight TRE promoter: Tet-responsive promoter PTight, consisting of seven tet operator sequences followed by the minimal CMV promoter
   4397..5116    +  CDS            EGFP: the original enhanced GFP (Yang et al., 1996) mammalian codon-optimized
   5166..5754    +  misc_feature   WPRE: woodchuck hepatitis virus posttranscriptional regulatory element
   5796..5907    +  polyA_signal   bGH poly(A) signal: bovine growth hormone polyadenylation signal
   6055..6103    +  polyA_signal   poly(A) signal: synthetic polyadenylation signal
   6117..6208    +  misc_feature   pause site: RNA polymerase II transcriptional pause signal from the human α2 globin gene
   6445..6564    +  CDS            d2EGFP (fragment): EGFP destabilized by fusion to residues 422-461 of mouse ornithine decarboxylase, giving an in vivo half-life of ~2 hours mammalian codon-optimized
   6574..7271    +  CDS            rtTA3 (fragment): reverse tetracycline transactivator 3 activates expression from Tet-responsive promoters in the presence of doxycycline
   7201..7311    +  CDS            VP48: 3 tandem repeats of the minimal activation domain of herpes simplex virus VP16 (Cheng et al., 2013)
   7331..7366    +  misc_feature   MCS (fragment): pBluescript multiple cloning site
   7375..7393    -  promoter       T7 promoter: promoter for bacteriophage T7 RNA polymerase
   7419..7553    +  polyA_signal   SV40 poly(A) signal: SV40 polyadenylation signal
   7583..7723    +  repeat_region  AAV2 ITR: inverted terminal repeat of adeno-associated virus serotype 2 inverted
   7754..7837    +  CDS            large T antigen (fragment): large T antigen from SV40 (simian virus 40)
   7860..7994    +  polyA_signal   SV40 poly(A) signal: SV40 polyadenylation signal
   8023..8188    -  mobile_element Tn7L: mini-Tn7 element (left end of the Tn7 transposon) Tn7
   8351..8367    +  CDS            lacZα (fragment): LacZα fragment of β-galactosidase; lacZ fragment
