[The description below was written by a language model from this plasmid's Addgene catalogue record and pLannotate feature annotations shown in this document.]
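Description:
pAAV-RAM-d2TTA::TRE-EGFP-WPREpA is an AAV transfer plasmid of about 8.4 kb, derived from the AAV V032 backbone, that carries a green-fluorescent version of the Robust Activity Marking (RAM) system for labelling active neuronal ensembles. It is propagated in E. coli on a high-copy ColE1/pUC origin with ampicillin selection, and an f1 origin is also present. The backbone further contains mini-Tn7 left and right ends flanking a gentamicin resistance gene and the AAV cassette. This layout resembles a baculovirus shuttle-type vector, although the record does not comment on it. AAV2 inverted terminal repeats bracket the payload for packaging into recombinant AAV; the left ITR is annotated only as short fragments in both sequence records.

Between the ITRs are two expression units. In the first, a tight TRE promoter (seven tet operators plus a minimal CMV promoter) drives EGFP, followed by a WPRE to enhance transcript stability and expression and a bGH polyadenylation signal. A synthetic poly(A) signal and a transcriptional pause site then insulate the second unit. That unit encodes a destabilised tetracycline transactivator (d2TTA) and ends in an SV40 poly(A). The annotation tool labels this region as an ornithine decarboxylase degradation-domain fragment, a fragment matching rtTA3, and VP16-derived activation repeats. The plasmid name indicates that this transactivator is driven by the RAM promoter, but that promoter is not annotated in the feature tables and presumably lies in the unannotated stretch upstream.

The logic is that neuronal activity induces the short-lived transactivator, which then switches on TRE-EGFP, with doxycycline offering temporal control. The depositor notes that this EGFP version is unpublished but experimentally confirmed.
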