Addgene plasmid #84469: pAAV-RAM-d2TTA::TRE-EGFP-WPREpA
Purpose: pAAV-RAM-EGFP
Depositing lab: Yingxi Lin. Depositing organization: Massachusetts Institute of Technology. Publication: A robust activity marking system for exploring active neuronal ensembles. Sorensen AT, Cooper YA, Baratta MV, Weng FJ, Zhang Y, Ramamoorthi K, Fropf R, LaVerriere E, Xue J, Young A, Schneider C, Gotzsche CR, Hemberg M, Yin JC, Maier SF, Lin Y. Elife. 2016 Sep 23;5. pii: e13918. doi: 10.7554/eLife.13918. PubMed 27661450.
Backbone
  Vector backbone: Derived from AAV V032
  Backbone manufacturer: Rachael Neve
  Total vector size (bp): 8369
  Vector type: AAV
Growth in bacteria
  Bacterial resistance: Ampicillin, 100 μg/mL
  Growth temperature: 37°C
  Growth strain: NEB Stable
  Copy number: High Copy
Gene/Insert
  Gene/Insert name: EGFP
  Insert size (bp): 720
  Promoter: TRE
  Cloning method: Restriction Enzyme; 5′ cloning site Pme1 (not destroyed); 3′ cloning site Asc1 (not destroyed)
  Sequencing primers: 5′ NA
Resource information
  A portion of this plasmid was derived from a plasmid made by: EGFP; from plasmid FCK-ArcT-GFP provided by Dr. Ed Boyden (MIT)
Terms and licenses: Academic/Nonprofit Terms; Industry Terms: Not Available to Industry
Depositor comments: The RAM-EGFP vector is not published, but confirmed experimentally. For more info regarding other RAM plasmid, see RAM manuscript on eLife's homepage: http://dx.doi.org/10.7554/eLife.13918
How to cite: pAAV-RAM-d2TTA::TRE-EGFP-WPREpA was a gift from Yingxi Lin (Addgene plasmid # 84469 ; http://n2t.net/addgene:84469 ; RRID:Addgene_84469)
