>Addgene plasmid #84469 | pAAV-RAM-d2TTA::TRE-EGFP-WPREpA | addgene partial sequence | sequence record 163890 | LNCX 5'-AGCTCGTTTAGTGAACCGTCAGATC-3'
CATGGTGAGCAAGGGCGAGGAGCTGTTCACCGGGGTGGTGCCCATCCTGGTCGAGCTGGACGGCGACGTA
AACGGCCACAAGTTCAGCGTGTCCGGCGAGGGCGAGGGCGATGCCACCTACGGCAAGCTGACCCTGAAGT
TCATTTGCACCACCGGCAAGCTGCCCGTGCCCTGGCCCACCCTCGTGACCACCCTGACCTACGGCGTGCA
GTGCTTCAGCCGCTACCCCGACCACATGAAGCAGCACGACTTCTTCAAGTCCGCCATGCCCGAAGGCTAC
GTCCAGGAGCGCACCATCTTCTTCAAGGACGACGGCAACTACAAGACCCGCGCCGAGGTGAAGTTCGAGG
GCGACACCCTGGTGAACCGCATCGAGCTGAAGGGCATCGACTTCAAGGAGGACGGCAACATCCTGGGGCA
CAAGCTGGAGTACAACTACAACAGCCACAACGTCTATATCATGGCCGACAAGCAGAAGAACGGCATCAAG
GTGAACTTCAAGATCCGCCACAACATCGAGGACGGCAGCGTGCAGCTCGCCGACCACTACCAGCAGAACA
CCCCCATCGGCGACGGCCCCGTGCTGCTGCCCGACAACCACTACCTGAGCACCCAGTCCGCCCTGAGCAA
AGACCCCAACGAGAAGCGCGATCACATGGTCCTGCTGGAGTTCGTGACCGCCGCCGGGATCACTCTCGGC
ATGGACGAGCTGTACAAGTAAGAAGGCGCGCCAGCGATCCACCGGATCTAGATAACTGATCCTTATCGAT
AATCAACCTCTGGATTACAAAATTTGTGAAAGATTGACTGGTATTCTTAACTATGTTGCTCCTTTTACGC
TATGTGGATACGCTGCTTTAATGCCTTTGTATCATGCTATTGCTTCCCGTATGGCTTTCATTTTCTCCTC
CTTGTATAAATCCTGGTTGCTGTCTCTTTATGAGGAGTTGTGGCCCGTTGTCAG
