>Addgene plasmid #84469 | pAAV-RAM-d2TTA::TRE-EGFP-WPREpA | addgene partial sequence | sequence record 163892 | WPRE-R 5'-CATAGCGTAAAAGGAGCAACA-3'
ATCTTTCACAAATTTTGTAATCCAGAGGTTGATTATCGATAAGGATCAGTTATCTAGATCCGGTGGATCG
CTGGCGCGCCTTCTTACTTGTACAGCTCGTCCATGCCGAGAGTGATCCCGGCGGCGGTCACGAACTCCAG
CAGGACCATGTGATCGCGCTTCTCGTTGGGGTCTTTGCTCAGGGCGGACTGGGTGCTCAGGTAGTGGTTG
TCGGGCAGCAGCACGGGGCCGTCGCCGATGGGGGTGTTCTGCTGGTAGTGGTCGGCGAGCTGCACGCTGC
CGTCCTCGATGTTGTGGCGGATCTTGAAGTTCACCTTGATGCCGTTCTTCTGCTTGTCGGCCATGATATA
GACGTTGTGGCTGTTGTAGTTGTACTCCAGCTTGTGCCCCAGGATGTTGCCGTCCTCCTTGAAGTCGATG
CCCTTCAGCTCGATGCGGTTCACCAGGGTGTCGCCCTCGAACTTCACCTCGGCGCGGGTCTTGTAGTTGC
CGTCGTCCTTGAAGAAGATGGTGCGCTCCTGGACGTAGCCTTCGGGCATGGCGGACTTGAAGAAGTCGTG
CTGCTTCATGTGGTCGGGGTAGCGGCTGAAGCACTGCACGCCGTAGGTCAGGGTGGTCACGAGGGTGGGC
CAGGGCACGGGCAGCTTGCCGGTGGTGCAAATGAACTTCAGGGTCAGCTTGCCGTAGGTGGCATCGCCCT
CGCCCTCGCCGGACACGCTGAACTTGTGGCCGTTTACGTCGCCGTCCAGCTCGACCAGGATGGGCACCAC
CCCGGTGAACAGCTCCTCGCCCTTGCTCACCATGGTGTTTAAACACCGGTGGCGATCTGACGGTTCACTA
AACGAGCTCTGCTTATATAGGCCTCCCACCGTACACGCCTACCTCGACATACGTTCTCTATCACTGATAG
GGAGTAAACTCGACATACGTTCTCTATCACTGATAGGGATAAACTCGACATACGTTCTCTA
